>Addgene plasmid #230693 | AiP1689 - pAAV-AiE2364m-minBG-SYFP2-WPRE3-BGHpA | addgene full sequence | sequence record 466291 | Addgene NGS Result
AATAAGGGCGACACGGAAATGTTGAATACTCATACTCTTCCTTTTTCAATATTATTGAAGCATTTATCAG
GGTTATTGTCTCATGAGCGGATACATATTTGAATGTATTTAGAAAAATAAACAAATAGGGGTTCCGCGCA
CATTTCCCCGAAAAGTGCCACCTGACGTCTAAGAAACCATTATTATCATGACATTAACCTATAAAAATAG
GCGTATCACGAGGCCCTTTCGTCTCGCGCGTTTCGGTGATGACGGTGAAAACCTCTGACACATGCAGCTC
CCGGAGACGGTCACAGCTTGTCTGTAAGCGGATGCCGGGAGCAGACAAGCCCGTCAGGGCGCGTCAGCGG
GTGTTGGCGGGTGTCGGGGCTGGCTTAACTATGCGGCATCAGAGCAGATTGTACTGAGAGTGCACCATAA
AATTGTAAACGTTAATATTTTGTTAAAATTCGCGTTAAATTTTTGTTAAATCAGCTCATTTTTTAACCAA
TAGACCGAAATCGGCAAAATCCCTTATAAATCAAAAGAATAGCCCGAGATAGAGT
[37 nt withheld, positions 546-582]
AAAGAACGTGGACTCCAACGTCAAAGG
[141 nt withheld, positions 610-750]
G
[46 nt withheld, positions 752-797]
A
[95 nt withheld, positions 799-893]
TATGCGGTGTGAAATACCGCACAGATGCGTAAGGAGAAAATACCGCATCAGGCGCCCCTGCAGGCAGCTG
CGCGCTCGCTCGCTCACTGAGGCCGCCCGGGCAAAGCCCGGGCGTCGGGCGACCTTTGGTCGCCCGGCCT
CAGTGAGCGAGCGAGCGCGCAGAGAGGGAGTGGCCAACTCCATCACTAGGGGTTCCTGCGGCCGCTCGGT
CCGCACGTGAGATCTCATGCCTGCTATTGTCTTCCCAATCCTCCCCCTTGCTGTCCTGCCCCACCCCACC
CCCCAGAATAGAATGACACCTACTCAGACAATGCGATGCAATTTCCTCATTTTATTAGGAAAGGACAGTG
GGAGTGGCACCTTCCAGGGTCAAGGAAGGCACGGGGGAGGGGCAAACAACAGATGGCTGGCAACTAGAAG
GCACAGTCGAAGATCTCTCGAGCCACGGAATTGTCAGTGCCCAACAGCCGAGCCCCTGTCCAGCAGCGGG
CAAGGCAGGCGGCGATGAGTTCCGCCGTGGCAAGAACTAACCAGGATTTATACAAGGAGGAGAAAATGAA
AGCCATACGGGAAGCAATAGCATGATACAAAGGCATTAAAGCAGCGTATCCACATAGCGTAAAAGGAGCA
ACATAGTTAAGAATACCAGTCAATCTTTCACAAATTTTGTAATCCAGAGGTTGATTATGATATCGAATTC
GCGGCCGCGGCGCGCCGTCGACTTACTTGTACAGCTCGTCCATGCCGAGAGTGATCCCGGCGGCGGTCAC
GAACTCCAGCAGGACCATGTGATCGCGCTTCTCGTTGGGGTCTTTGCTCAGCTTGGACTGGTAGCTCAGG
TAGTGGTTGTCGGGCAGCAGCACGGGGCCGTCGCCGATGGGGGTGTTCTGCTGGTAGTGGTCGGCGAGCT
GCACGCCGCCGTCCTCGATGTTGTGGCGGATCTTGAAGTTGGCCTTGATGCCGTTCTTCTGCTTGTCGGC
GGTGATATAGACGTTGTGGCTGTTGTAGTTGTACTCCAGCTTGTGCCCCAGGATGTTGCCGTCCTCCTTG
AAGTCGATGCCCTTCAGCTCGATGCGGTTCACCAGGGTGTCGCCCTCGAACTTCACCTCGGCGCGGGTCT
TGTAGTTGCCGTCGTCCTTGAAGAAGATGGTGCGCTCCTGGACGTAGCCTTCGGGCATGGCGGACTTGAA
GAAGTCGTGCTGCTTCATGTGGTCGGGGTAGCGGGCGAAGCACTGCACGCCGTAGCCCAGGGTGGTCACG
AGGGTGGGCCAGGGCACGGGCAGCTTGCCGGTGGTGCAGATCAGCTTCAGGGTCAGCTTGCCGTAGGTGG
CATCGCCCTCGCCCTCGCCGGACACGCTGAACTTGTGGCCGTTTACGTCGCCGTCCAGCTCGACCAGGAT
GGGCACCACCCCGGTGAACAGCTCCTCGCCCTTGCTCACCATGGTGGCGACCGGTAGCGCTAGCTTCGAA
AGATCTGGATCCCAGAAGCAAATGTAAGCAATAGATGGCTCTGCCCTGACTTTTATGCCCAGCCCGAGCT
CCGATGAGACAAAGAGGGGAAAGTGACCCAGAGAAGGGGCCCCCTATAAGGGGAGGGAAGCCAAACTGTG
GCTGCAAATTGAGAAAACATTGACACAGAGATGGAGAGTTTTGGAGTTTTGGAAGGAGAAAGGCTAACTG
GCTTTTGAGATGTGGAATCGGAAAGGGAAAGACATCACGCCATGGGAATTTTGGAAAACAAGAATCACAA
AGCTACTTACAACTGATAGAGTGTGGATGCAGAAGACAAGAGGGAACACTACAGGTGCGTAGGAAGGAGG
CTTTGAAACATGAACATCAAGGCCTGTCCAAGTCAGTGAAGATGTGCCCGCCTGGCAGCTTCCTCCGAAT
GTGCTAATTACACTTTGTGTTCTTCAACAAAAATAGTTTCTTTGTGAGGAGGGCTGGAGTCCAAGGGTGG
GAGAGAGCATCTTCTCACAGGCAGCCAGTAGGCAGCCCCACTTGAAGGATAATAAATATATTGTTATGCA
ACAGCACACTCACGTCTCATGAAGGCTGGCTCTTACTATCCTGGTGAGGATGAGCATTCTGAGGGAAAAA
GAGAAGGTGGCAGTACGGCTCAGTGATGAGGTCCCTCTTTGTATCATTTATGCCAGGCTACAGTAGCAGC
CGATTATTACTCTTACAACGCGTGCGGCCGCAGGAACCCCTAGTGATGGAGTTGGCCACTCCCTCTCTGC
GCGCTCGCTCGCTCACTGAGGCCGGGCGACCAAAGGTCGCCCGACGCCCGGGCGGCCTCAGTGAGCGAGC
GAGCGCGCAGCTGCCTGCAGGACATGTGAGCAAAAGGCCAGCAAAAGGCCAGGAACCGTAAAAAGGCCGC
GTTGCTGGCGTTTTTCCATAGGCTCCGCCCCCCTGACGAGCATCACAAAAATCGACGCTCAAGTCAGAGG
TGGCGAAACCCGACAGGACTATAAAGATACCAGGCGTTTCCCCCTGGAAGCTCCCTCGTGCGCTCTCCTG
TTCCGACCCTGCCGCTTACCGGATACCTGTCCGCCTTTCTCCCTTCGGGAAGCGTGGCGCTTTCTCATAG
CTCACGCTGTAGGTATCTCAGTTCGGTGTAGGTCGTTCGCTCCAAGCTGGGCTGTGTGCACGAACCCCCC
GTTCAGCCCGACCGCTGCGCCTTATCCGGTAACTATCGTCTTGAGTCCAACCCGGTAAGACACGACTTAT
CGCCACTGGCAGCAGCCACTGGTAACAGGATTAGCAGAGCGAGGTATGTAGGCGGTGCTACAGAGTTCTT
GAAGTGGTGGCCTAACTACGGCTACACTAGAAGAACAGTATTTGGTATCTGCGCTCTGCTGAAGCCAGTT
ACCTTCGGAAAAAGAGTTGGTAGCTCTTGATCCGGCAAACAAACCACCGCTGGTAGCGGTGGTTTTTTTG
TTTGCAAGCAGCAGATTACGCGCAGAAAAAAAGGATCTCAAGAAGATCCTTTGATCTTTTCTACGGGGTC
TGACGCTCAGTGGAACGAAAACTCACGTTAAGGGATTTTGGTCATGAGATTATCAAAAAGGATCTTCACC
TAGATCCTTTTAAATTAAAAATGAAGTTTTAAATCAATCTAAAGTATATATGAGTAAACTTGGTCTGACA
GTTACCAATGCTTAATCAGTGAGGCACCTATCTCAGCGATCTGTCTATTTCGTTCATCCATAGTTGCCTG
ACTCCCCGTCGTGTAGATAACTACGATACGGGAGGGCTTACCATCTGGCCCCAGTGCTGCAATGATACCG
CGAGACCCACGCTCACCGGCTCCAGATTTATCAGCAATAAACCAGCCAGCCGGAAGGGCCGAGCGCAGAA
GTGGTCCTGCAACTTTATCCGCCTCCATCCAGTCTATTAATTGTTGCCGGGAAGCTAGAGTAAGTAGTTC
GCCAGTTAATAGTTTGCGCAACGTTGTTGCCATTGCTACAGGCATCGTGGTGTCACGCTCGTCGTTTGGT
ATGGCTTCATTCAGCTCCGGTTCCCAACGATCAAGGCGAGTTACATGATCCCCCATGTTGTGCAAAAAAG
CGGTTAGCTCCTTCGGTCCTCCGATCGTTGTCAGAAGTAAGTTGGCCGCAGTGTTATCACTCATGGTTAT
GGCAGCACTGCATAATTCTCTTACTGTCATGCCATCCGTAAGATGCTTTTCTGTGACTGGTGAGTACTCA
ACCAAGTCATTCTGAGAATAGTGTATGCGGCGACCGAGTTGCTCTTGCCCGGCGTCAATACGGGATAATA
CCGCGCCACATAGCAGAACTTTAAAAGTGCTCATCATTGGAAAACGTTCTTCGGGGCGAAAACTCTCAAG
GATCTTACCGCTGTTGAGATCCAGTTCGATGTAACCCACTCGTGCACCCAACTGATCTTCAGCATCTTTT
ACTTTCACCAGCGTTTCTGGGTGAGCAAAAACAGGAAGGCAAAATGCCGCAAAAAAGGG
Features (pLannotate 1.2.2; 14 found; start..end, strand, type, name):
     34..138     -  promoter       AmpR promoter: bla
    233..268     +  CDS            rop (fragment): Rop protein, which maintains plasmids at low copy number; rop
    370..419     +  misc_feature   bom (fragment): basis of mobility region from pBR322
    420..875     -  rep_origin     f1 ori (sequence partly withheld): f1 bacteriophage origin of replication; arrow indicates direction of (+) strand synthesis
    894..945     +  misc_feature   bom (fragment): basis of mobility region from pBR322
    950..1090    -  repeat_region  AAV2 ITR: inverted terminal repeat of adeno-associated virus serotype 2 inverted
   1208..1319    -  polyA_signal   bGH poly(A) signal: bovine growth hormone polyadenylation signal
   1336..1416    -  misc_feature   WPRE (fragment): woodchuck hepatitis virus posttranscriptional regulatory element
   1422..1579    -  misc_feature   WPRE (fragment): woodchuck hepatitis virus posttranscriptional regulatory element
   1619..2335    -  CDS            SYFP2: SYFP2 is a basic (constitutively fluorescent) yellow fluorescent protein published in 2006, derived from Aequorea victoria. It is reported to be a very rapidly-maturing monomer with moderate acid sensitivity.
   3130..3157    -  repeat_region  AAV2 ITR (fragment): inverted terminal repeat of adeno-associated virus serotype 2 inverted
   3186..3213    -  repeat_region  AAV2 ITR (fragment): inverted terminal repeat of adeno-associated virus serotype 2 inverted
   3286..3874    -  rep_origin     ori: high-copy-number ColE1/pMB1/pBR322/pUC origin of replication
   4045..33      -  CDS            AmpR (across the origin): β-lactamase; bla; confers resistance to ampicillin, carbenicillin, and related antibiotics
