[The description below was written by a language model from this plasmid's Addgene catalogue record and pLannotate feature annotations shown in this document.]
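Description:
AiP1689 - pAAV-AiE2364m-minBG-SYFP2-WPRE3-BGHpA is an AAV transfer plasmid of about 4.9 kb built on a pAAV2 backbone, intended for packaging a reporter genome into recombinant adeno-associated virus for delivery to brain tissue. In bacteria it is maintained as a high-copy plasmid through a ColE1/pUC-type origin and selected with ampicillin via the β-lactamase gene and its bla promoter. The backbone also carries an f1 phage origin and small remnants of the pBR322 rop and bom regions. One AAV2 inverted terminal repeat is annotated in full, while the other is detected only as two short fragments. This may simply reflect how the annotation tool matched this repeat, and the record does not show whether it is truncated.

Between the ITRs, which supply the signals for replication and encapsidation of the viral genome, lies a compact enhancer-driven expression cassette. AiE2364m, an enhancer sequence designed to direct transgene expression to specific populations of brain cells, is placed upstream of minBG, a minimal promoter that has little activity on its own and so relies on the enhancer for strength and cell-type specificity. Neither the enhancer nor the minimal promoter was recognised in the feature table, but an unannotated stretch between the SYFP2 coding sequence and the fragmentary ITR is consistent with their position. The cassette drives SYFP2, a monomeric, rapidly maturing yellow fluorescent protein derived from Aequorea victoria. It is followed by WPRE3, a shortened woodchuck hepatitis virus posttranscriptional element (annotated as two WPRE fragments) that boosts transcript expression, and the bovine growth hormone polyadenylation signal. The construct belongs to a collection of enhancer AAVs for genetic access to cortical cell types. The record does not state which cell populations this enhancer labels.
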