Addgene plasmid #230693: AiP1689 - pAAV-AiE2364m-minBG-SYFP2-WPRE3-BGHpA
Purpose: AiE2364m is an enhancer sequence, designed to drive AAV-mediated transgene expression in specific populations of brain cells
Depositing lab: Allen Institute for Brain Science & Bosiljka Tasic. Depositing organization: Allen Institute. Publication: A suite of enhancer AAVs and transgenic mouse lines for genetic access to cortical cell types. Ben-Simon Y, Hooper M, Narayan S, Daigle TL, Dwivedi D, Way SW, Oster A, Stafford DA, Mich JK, Taormina MJ, Martinez RA, Opitz-Araya X, Roth JR, Alexander JR, Allen S, Amster A, Arbuckle J, Ayala A, Baker PM, Bakken TE, Barcelli T, Barta S, Bendrick J, Bertagnolli D, Bielstein C, Bishwakarma P, Bowlus J, Boyer G, Brouner K, Casian B, Casper T, Chakka AB, Chakrabarty R, Chance RK, Chavan S, Clark M, Colbert K, Collman F, Daniel S, Departee M, DiValentin P, Donadio N, Dotson N, Egdorf T, Fliss T, Gabitto M, Garcia J, Gary A, Gasperini M, Gloe J, Goldy J, Gore BB, Graybuck L, Greisman N, Haeseleer F, Halterman C, Haradon Z, Hastings SD, Helback O, Ho W, Hockemeyer D, Huang C, Huff S, Hunker A, Johansen N, Jones D, Juneau Z, Kalmbach B, Kannan M, Khem S, Kussick E, Kutsal R, Larsen R, Lee C, Lee AY, Leibly M, Lenz GH, Li S, Liang E, Lusk N, Madigan Z, Malloy J, Malone J, McCue R, Melchor J, Mollenkopf T, Moosman S, Morin E, Newman D, Ng L, Ngo K, Omstead V, Otto S, Oyama A, Pena N, Pham T, Phillips E, Pom CA, Potekhina L, Ransford S, Ray PL, Rette D, Reynoldson C, Rimorin C, Rocha D, Ruiz A, Sanchez REA, Sawyer L, Sedeno-Cortes A, Sevigny JP, Shapovalova N, Shepard N, Shulga L, Sigler AR, Siverts L, Soliman S, Somasundaram S, Staats B, Stewart K, Szelenyi E, Tieu M, Trader C, Tran A, van Velthoven CTJ, Walker M, Wang Y, Weed N, Wirthlin M, Wood T, Wynalda B, Yao Z, Zhou T, Ariza J, Dee N, Reding M, Ronellenfitch K, Mufti S, Sunkin SM, Smith KA, Esposito L, Waters J, Thyagarajan B, Yao S, Lein ES, Zeng H, Levi BP, Ngai J, Ting JT, Tasic B. Cell. 2025 May 16:S0092-8674(25)00513-6. doi: 10.1016/j.cell.2025.05.002. PubMed 40403729.
Backbone
  Vector backbone: pAAV2
  Vector type: AAV
Growth in bacteria
  Bacterial resistance: Ampicillin, 100 μg/mL
  Growth temperature: 37°C
  Growth strain: NEB Stable
  Copy number: High Copy
Gene/Insert
  Gene/Insert name: SYFP2
  Species: Synthetic
  Promoter: minBG
  Cloning method: Gibson Cloning
Terms and licenses: Academic/Nonprofit Terms; Industry Terms: Not Available to Industry
How to cite: AiP1689 - pAAV-AiE2364m-minBG-SYFP2-WPRE3-BGHpA was a gift from Allen Institute for Brain Science & Bosiljka Tasic (Addgene plasmid # 230693 ; http://n2t.net/addgene:230693 ; RRID:Addgene_230693)
